Addgene plasmid #175908: pDL16
Purpose: pENTRY for Gateway LR reaction
Depositing lab: Nemo Peeters. Depositing organization: CNRS UMR 2594, INRA UMR 0441, Laboratoire des Interactions Plantes Micro-organismes (LIPM). Publication: An NLR integrated domain toolkit to identify plant pathogen effector targets. Landry D, Mila I, Sabbagh CRR, Zaffuto M, Pouzet C, Tremousaygue D, Dabos P, Deslandes L, Peeters N. Plant J. 2023 Sep;115(5):1443-1457. doi: 10.1111/tpj.16331. Epub 2023 Jul 24. PubMed 37248633.
Backbone
  Vector backbone: pENTR-SD-TOPO
  Vector type: pENTRY clone
Growth in bacteria
  Bacterial resistance: Kanamycin, 50 μg/mL
  Growth temperature: 37°C
  Growth strain: DH5alpha
  Copy number: High Copy
Gene/Insert
  Gene/Insert name: ID#30
  Species: Solanum lycopersicum M82
  Cloning method: TOPO Cloning
  Sequencing primers: 5′ n/a
Terms and licenses: Academic/Nonprofit Terms; Industry Terms: Not Available to Industry
Depositor comments: Peeters lab uses Mach1 cells for transformation. Please visit https://www.biorxiv.org/content/10.1101/2021.08.23.457316v2 for bioRxiv preprint.
How to cite: pDL16 was a gift from Nemo Peeters (Addgene plasmid # 175908 ; http://n2t.net/addgene:175908 ; RRID:Addgene_175908)
