[The description below was written by a language model from this plasmid's Addgene catalogue record and pLannotate feature annotations shown in this document.]
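Description:
pDL16 is a Gateway entry clone built on the pENTR-SD-TOPO backbone, a small bacterial cloning vector of about 4.2 kb. It is maintained in E. coli at high copy number through a ColE1/pUC-type origin of replication and is selected with kanamycin via the aph(3')-Ia aminoglycoside phosphotransferase gene. It has no eukaryotic expression elements of its own. Its role is to hold an insert in a form that can be transferred to destination vectors.

The insert, recorded as ID#30 from Solanum lycopersicum M82 (tomato), was introduced by TOPO cloning and sits between the attL1 and attL2 recombination sites, which span roughly 1.7 kb in the sequenced plasmid. The annotation does not assign any feature to the insert itself, and the record does not state which gene or protein domain ID#30 corresponds to. The associated publication title, however, indicates that it belongs to a toolkit of NLR integrated domains for identifying plant pathogen effector targets. Just downstream of attL1 lies the bacteriophage T7 gene 10 ribosome binding site, the Shine-Dalgarno element characteristic of this backbone, which supports translation in bacteria once the cassette is placed behind a suitable promoter. The rrnB T1 and T2 terminators upstream of attL1 insulate the insert from read-through transcription from the vector. A T7 promoter lies beyond attL2, oriented back toward the insert. The short lacI and lacZα fragments are backbone remnants with no evident function. The stated purpose is to serve as the donor in LR Clonase reactions, moving ID#30 into attR-containing destination vectors of the user's choice.
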