Features (pLannotate 1.2.2; 10 found; start..end, strand, type, name):
    121..213     +  CDS            lacI (fragment): lac repressor; lacI; The lac repressor binds to the lac operator to inhibit transcription in E. coli. This inhibition can be relieved by adding lactose or isopropyl-β-D-thiogalactopyranoside (IPTG).
    268..295     -  terminator     rrnB T2 terminator: transcription terminator T2 from the E. coli rrnB gene
    427..470     +  terminator     rrnB T1 terminator: Escherichia coli rrnB; transcription terminator T1 from the E. coli rrnB gene
    517..553     -  CDS            lacZα (fragment): LacZα fragment of β-galactosidase; lacZ fragment
    569..668     +  protein_bind   attL1: mutant version of attL; recombination site for the Gateway® LR reaction LR Clonase™
    680..700     +  RBS            RBS: efficient ribosome binding site from bacteriophage T7 gene 10 (Olins and Rangwala, 1989)
   2358..2457    -  protein_bind   attL2: mutant version of attL; recombination site for the Gateway® LR reaction LR Clonase™
   2475..2493    -  promoter       T7 promoter: promoter for bacteriophage T7 RNA polymerase
   2627..3436    +  CDS            KanR: aminoglycoside phosphotransferase; aph(3')-Ia; confers resistance to kanamycin in bacteria or G418 (Geneticin®) in eukaryotes
   3583..4171    +  rep_origin     ori: high-copy-number ColE1/pMB1/pBR322/pUC origin of replication
>Addgene plasmid #175908 | pDL16 | addgene full sequence | sequence record 375400 | Addgene NGS Result
CTTTCCTGCGTTATCCCCTGATTCTGTGGATAACCGTATTACCGCCTTTGAGTGAGCTGATACCGCTCGC
CGCAGCCGAACGACCGAGCGCAGCGAGTCAGTGAGCGAGGAAGCGGAAGAGCGCCCAATACGCAAACCGC
CTCTCCCCGCGCGTTGGCCGATTCATTAATGCAGCTGGCACGACAGGTTTCCCGACTGGAAAGCGGGCAG
TGAGCGCAACGCAATTAATACGCGTACCGCTAGCCAGGAAGAGTTTGTAGAAACGCAAAAAGGCCATCCG
TCAGGATGGCCTTCTGCTTAGTTTGATGCCTGGCAGTTTATGGCGGGCGTCCTGCCCGCCACCCTCCGGG
CCGTTGCTTCACAACGTTCAAATCCGCTCCCGGCGGATTTGTCCTACTCAGGAGAGCGTTCACCGACAAA
CAACAGATAAAACGAAAGGCCCAGTCTTCCGACTGAGCCTTTCGTTTTATTTGATGCCTGGCAGTTCCCT
ACTCTCGCGTTAACGCTAGCATGGATGTTTTCCCAGTCACGACGTTGTAAAACGACGGCCAGTCTTAAGC
TCGGGCCCCAAATAATGATTTTATTTTGACTGATAGTGACCTGTTCGTTGCAACAAATTGATGAGCAATG
CTTTTTTATAATGCCAACTTTGTACAAAAAAGCAGGCTCCGCGGCCGCCTTGTTTAACTTTAAGAAGGAG
CCCTTCACCATGTTTTCCGGCGAATATTTGTCTTCAACAAAGCATCACCCGCTCAAATTTTTGCAGCGAA
TCGAAGACGAATGGGGTAGTTACATGCCGGAGACTATAAAGGAACGAGTTTATTTACTCAAAACAGAGTT
CAAATTCATGGATATGTTTCTCAGTATTCAGAGCTTCACTGATAAACCAAACATGCTAACTGTCACTCAG
AAAGTTCACGCTCTGTTTCAAGATTCCGCATTTGATGTATCAAAAATATATCAAAATCTCAATCGTCTTA
CTTCCCTGCTGCAGAACAAAATTCGGGTGACTAAGATGGAAATCGGAGCTAATTACTCCTTCTTCTCCGA
GATTTCGTTGCAACAACTTTCGGAAAAGAGTGGGGTTGATAATTCCGAGTTTGTAATGAAATTCATCAAT
GGTGTTGTAGAGAATGTTAGCGAGTTAGCAGAGATGGATGATCTCTGTTCTCGCGAAATACAGGAGGTTT
TAAAAGAGCTGAAGTTGTTGAAGAGTCTTGTAGGATTTTTATCAAACAGGTGGTATGCAGAGCCTCAGAG
CGTACGTACTTTCTTCGGTCATGTTCTATTTGTGGCTGGTTCTGCAGCAATGGTTGTCTGGTTGTACATT
CCAAGCTATGACAATAACAGAGATCAGGATTTGGTTCCTGGTGAGATGAATTTCTTGCTTTCTTATCTCG
TGCGGATGAGGATTAAGCCTGTTAATCCGTGCATCCGCAAAATCTATGTTGACGTACTACAAGCTTTGAA
ATGGACAATGCAATCCGAATTGTCTCTGAATATCCAAAATGTGTATGTAGCTGAGATTGAAGCTGGCTTC
ATAGAGATTCTCATACACAACTTGGAGGAGATACGGAGTATTAGTACTCTCAGTCGGATAGAGTTTTTGA
ATCATCTAATGGCAACCCTTGTGGAGATGCTCAAATTCTTGAGAGCCAGTCTGATCCATTTGCCAAAATT
GGGTCTTGAATTTCATCTTAAAGATATTGATACTATCAGCATTGATGTGGGACTTCTCGTTTACTCGTTA
TATGATAGAGAGGAGCAGGATGAGGAAGTGAACCAAACACTATTTCGTGATATGCCCAAAAGCATTCAGC
ATATCAAGGAAGTGATCTTCCTCGTGAGTCGAAAGGCATTTCAATCTAATTTGCCTAGGGTCCATGGACT
AGGCTGTGTTGATTTCCTTCTGAATAACTTGAAGGAGTTCCAAGACCGTTATTCAGATTCACAGTATTCT
TTTGTTAAGAGCCAACTTCAAGTTATTCAGAAGGAACTCGAGGGCTTACAACCTTTTCTCAAGGATGTGG
CGGAAGAGTGGTACAATAAGCATGAAAGGCTCCACCATTGTGCAGCACTACTGAATGGCAAAGCTTATGA
GGTGGAATATATAGTTGATTCTTTTATTAAAAAAGAAGTTCCCGAATGGTGTCTTGTTCGTTGGCTCTTC
GACATCATAAAGGAAGTTATACTTATCAAGGAAGAGGTCACAAAGATTCGGAAAAAGGAACTTTTGAAGT
TTGACTTTGTATTAAATGATACCTTGGATACCACCCCTGCTCATATATCATCAGAATCGATTAACACTCC
AAGGATAACCGATGAAGAAGTTGTTGGTTTTAAGGGTGGGCGCGCCGACCCAGCTTTCTTGTACAAAGTT
GGCATTATAAGAAAGCATTGCTTATCAATTTGTTGCAACGAACAGGTCACTATCAGTCAAAATAAAATCA
TTATTTGCCATCCAGCTGATATCCCCTATAGTGAGTCGTATTACATGGTCATAGCTGTTTCCTGGCAGCT
CTGGCCCGTGTCTCAAAATCTCTGATGTTACATTGCACAAGATAAAAATATATCATCATGAACAATAAAA
CTGTCTGCTTACATAAACAGTAATACAAGGGGTGTTATGAGCCATATTCAACGGGAAACGTCGAGGCCGC
GATTAAATTCCAACATGGATGCTGATTTATATGGGTATAAATGGGCTCGCGATAATGTCGGGCAATCAGG
TGCGACAATCTATCGCTTGTATGGGAAGCCCGATGCGCCAGAGTTGTTTCTGAAACATGGCAAAGGTAGC
GTTGCCAATGATGTTACAGATGAGATGGTCAGACTAAACTGGCTGACGGAATTTATGCCTCTTCCGACCA
TCAAGCATTTTATCCGTACTCCTGATGATGCATGGTTACTCACCACTGCGATCCCCGGAAAAACAGCATT
CCAGGTATTAGAAGAATATCCTGATTCAGGTGAAAATATTGTTGATGCGCTGGCAGTGTTCCTGCGCCGG
TTGCATTCGATTCCTGTTTGTAATTGTCCTTTTAACAGCGATCGCGTATTTCGTCTCGCTCAGGCGCAAT
CACGAATGAATAACGGTTTGGTTGATGCGAGTGATTTTGATGACGAGCGTAATGGCTGGCCTGTTGAACA
AGTCTGGAAAGAAATGCATAAACTTTTGCCATTCTCACCGGATTCAGTCGTCACTCATGGTGATTTCTCA
CTTGATAACCTTATTTTTGACGAGGGGAAATTAATAGGTTGTATTGATGTTGGACGAGTCGGAATCGCAG
ACCGATACCAGGATCTTGCCATCCTATGGAACTGCCTCGGTGAGTTTTCTCCTTCATTACAGAAACGGCT
TTTTCAAAAATATGGTATTGATAATCCTGATATGAATAAATTGCAGTTTCATTTGATGCTCGATGAGTTT
TTCTAATCAGAATTGGTTAATTGGTTGTAACACTGGCAGAGCATTACGCTGACTTGACGGGACGGCGCAA
GCTCATGACCAAAATCCCTTAACGTGAGTTACGCGTCGTTCCACTGAGCGTCAGACCCCGTAGAAAAGAT
CAAAGGATCTTCTTGAGATCCTTTTTTTCTGCGCGTAATCTGCTGCTTGCAAACAAAAAAACCACCGCTA
CCAGCGGTGGTTTGTTTGCCGGATCAAGAGCTACCAACTCTTTTTCCGAAGGTAACTGGCTTCAGCAGAG
CGCAGATACCAAATACTGTTCTTCTAGTGTAGCCGTAGTTAGGCCACCACTTCAAGAACTCTGTAGCACC
GCCTACATACCTCGCTCTGCTAATCCTGTTACCAGTGGCTGCTGCCAGTGGCGATAAGTCGTGTCTTACC
GGGTTGGACTCAAGACGATAGTTACCGGATAAGGCGCAGCGGTCGGGCTGAACGGGGGGTTCGTGCACAC
AGCCCAGCTTGGAGCGAACGACCTACACCGAACTGAGATACCTACAGCGTGAGCTATGAGAAAGCGCCAC
GCTTCCCGAAGGGAGAAAGGCGGACAGGTATCCGGTAAGCGGCAGGGTCGGAACAGGAGAGCGCACGAGG
GAGCTTCCAGGGGGAAACGCCTGGTATCTTTATAGTCCTGTCGGGTTTCGCCACCTCTGACTTGAGCGTC
GATTTTTGTGATGCTCGTCAGGGGGGCGGAGCCTATGGAAAAACGCCAGCAACGCGGCCTTTTTACGGTT
CCTGGCCTTTTGCTGGCCTTTTGCTCACATGTT
